Addgene plasmid #16607: c-myc promoter (Frag C)
Depositing lab: Bert Vogelstein. Depositing organization: Johns Hopkins University and School of Medicine. Publication: Identification of c-MYC as a target of the APC pathway. He TC, Sparks AB, Rago C, Hermeking H, Zawel L, da Costa LT, Morin PJ, Vogelstein B, Kinzler KW. Science. 1998 Sep 4. 281(5382):1509-12. 10.1126/science.281.5382.1509 PubMed 9727977.
Backbone
  Vector backbone: pBV-Luc
  Backbone manufacturer: Vogelstein Lab
  Backbone size w/o insert (bp): 4867
  Vector type: Mammalian Expression, Luciferase
Growth in bacteria
  Bacterial resistance: Ampicillin, 100 μg/mL
  Growth temperature: 37°C
  Growth strain: DH5alpha
  Copy number: High Copy
Gene/Insert
  Gene/Insert name: c-myc promoter (Frag C) (alt name: MYC)
  Species: H. sapiens (human)
  Insert size (bp): 257
  Mutation: FragC (AccI->PvuII). The AccI site is at -741 and the PvuII site is at -484 on the promoter.
  Entrez Gene: MYC (a.k.a. MRTL, MYCC, bHLHe39, c-Myc)
  Tag / fusion protein: luciferase (C terminal on backbone)
  Cloning method: Restriction Enzyme
  Sequencing primers: 5′ n/a; 3′ LucNRev
Terms and licenses: Academic/Nonprofit Terms; Industry Terms: Not Available to Industry
Depositor comments: See Author's Map and article for more information.
How to cite: c-myc promoter (Frag C) was a gift from Bert Vogelstein (Addgene plasmid # 16607 ; http://n2t.net/addgene:16607 ; RRID:Addgene_16607)
