[The description below was written by a language model from this plasmid's Addgene catalogue record.]
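Description:
c-myc promoter (Frag C) is a mammalian luciferase reporter plasmid built on the pBV-Luc backbone (about 4.9 kb without insert), a promoter-assay vector in which test DNA fragments are placed upstream of a luciferase coding sequence. It is propagated in E. coli as a high-copy plasmid under ampicillin selection. The record does not include a feature table, so the origin of replication, any minimal promoter in the backbone, the polyadenylation signals and the type of luciferase are not stated. No mammalian selection marker is listed.

The insert is a 257 bp restriction fragment of the human MYC (c-myc) promoter, defined by an AccI site at position -741 and a PvuII site at -484 relative to the promoter numbering used by the depositors. It was introduced by restriction enzyme cloning. Although the catalogue lists luciferase as a C-terminal "tag" on the backbone, the insert is regulatory rather than coding DNA, so this is best read as luciferase lying downstream of the fragment as the transcriptional readout, not as a protein fusion.

The fragment name suggests that the construct is one of a set of subfragments dissecting the MYC upstream region. The associated publication identified c-MYC as a target of the APC pathway. Such a construct would typically be transfected into mammalian cells, with luciferase activity measured to test whether this segment of the promoter confers responsiveness to that pathway, in comparison with other promoter fragments. The record refers to the depositor's map and the article for further detail.
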