>Addgene plasmid #16607 | c-myc promoter (Frag C) | addgene partial sequence | sequence record 23163 | 16607 with LucNrev
TCGCGGATGANGGCGCCGGGCCTTTCTTTATGTTTTTGGCGTCTTCCATGGTGGCTTTACCAACAGTACC
GGAATGCCAAGCTTACTTAGATCGCAGATCTCGATACCGGATCCATTATATACCCGAATTCGATATCGAC
GTCCAGCTGCCCTCCACACCGAGAACGCACTGCGCGCCCACCGCCACGCCACGCGCGTACCAGGCTGCAG
GGCGCCTCGCTAAGGCTGGGGAAAGGGCCGCGCTTTGATCAAGAGTCCCAGGGAGAGTGGAGGAAAGAAG
GGTATTAATGGGCGCGCGTTCAGAGCGTGGGATGTTAGTGTAGATAGGGAGGAATGATAGAGGCATAAGG
AGGAAAACGATGCCTAGAATGATTAAAATAACCCAGCAACGCATTGCCACGTATGTGGCACTTTTCGGGG
AAATGTGCGCGGAACCCCTATTTGTTTATTTTTCTAAATACATTCAAATATGTATCCGCTCATGAGACAA
TAACCCTGATAAATGCTTCAATAATATTGAAAAAGGAAGAGTATGAGTATTCAACATTTCCGTGTCGCCC
TTATTCCCTTTTTTGCGGCATTTTGCCTTCCTGTTTTTGCTCACCCAGAAACGCTGGTGAAAGTAAAAGA
TGCTGAAGATCAGTTGGGTGCACGAGTGGGTTACATCGAACTGGATCTCAACAGCGGTAAGATCCTTGAG
ATCTTTCCCCCCNAANAACGTTTTCCAATGATTGACACTTTTAAAGTNCTGCTATGTGGCGCGGTATTTN
CCGNTT
